>Addgene plasmid #214439 | 8DYS | addgene full sequence | sequence record 424355 | Addgene NGS Result
[50 nt withheld, positions 1-50]
G
[124 nt withheld, positions 52-175]
CCCATTCGCCATTCAGGCTGCAAATAAGCGTTGATATTCAGTCAATTACAAACATTAATAACGAAGAGAT
GACAGAAAAATTTTCATTCTGTGACAGAGAAAAAGTAGCCGAAGATGACGGTTTGTCACATGGAGTTGGC
AGGATGTTTGATTAAAAACATAACAGGAAGAAAAATGCCCCGCTGTGGGCGGACAAAATAGTTGGGAACT
GGGAGGGGTGGAAATGGAGTTTTTAAGGATTATTTAGGGAAGAGTGACAAAATAGATGGGAACTGGGTGT
AGCGTCGTAAGCTAATACGAAAATTAAAAATGACAAAATAGTTTGGAACTAGATTTCACTTATCTGGTTC
GGATCTCCTAGGCGATATCAGTGATCAGATCCAGACATGATAAGATACATTGATGAGTTTGGACAAACCA
CAACTAGAATGCAGTGAAAAAAATGCTTTATTTGTGAAATTTGTGATGCTATTGCTTTATTTGTAACCAT
TATAAGCTGCAATAAACAAGTTAACAACAACAATTGCATTCATTTTATGTTTCAGGTTCAGGGGGAGGTG
TGGGAGGTTTTTTAAAGCAAGTAAAACCTCTACAAATGTGGTATGGCTGATTATGATCCTCTAGTACTTC
TCGACAAGCTTCGTCATCAAATACCCAATTCCAAATCTTCCAGCTCCTGGAGAAGGGCTGTTTCTTTCTG
AATTTTCTCCAACTGATTTTTTTCTAGCTGTTTTCCAGTTGCTGCTTGTTCTTTCAGTTGTTCGATTGCT
TTCAGTTTCTTCTTTAGGTTCTTGATTTTTTTGTCTATCTCAGGGTCCCCAGAAATTGACTGAGAGACAG
TGTTTCGTGGTGTGCTCTGTGGGGCAGGAGTAGGTGCCAAATCTGGACTCTTGTCACTTCTTGCTTCCTG
CTTTGCAGCTTTCTTAGCTTCATGCTTCCTTTGATTTTTAAGAGCTGTTTTTGATAATGGCTTATCGTTT
CCTGATTGTGGTTTCATATTCTGAGGTGGTTCCTCTTCATGCAATTTGGAATTGGTGATTGGTTTATTTC
TTAAAGCTGGGGGTCTATAAGCTGTTGCAACTTTAGGTTCCTCATTGGGTACTTCACTTGGAACTGCTTG
GTAAGTTATTGTTTTTGCTGGAAATATTCCATCCAAAAATGGCTGCCAAGAAACCTGCCATAATTCTGCA
TTTGATGGCACATCATACTTGTGCAAGATAGAGCCAGTATAATGCCAAATTTTGTATCCATTATTAACCC
GTAACCTGGGAGCACATGTAGCTGTTAAAATATGCTCACCATCCGGGCACCAAGCAAAATATGTAGAATC
AGAAGCCACCGGTTTAGAAATAAGTTTGTAGTTTTTCACATCCCACACTTCCATTTGTCCCCTCAGATTT
CCAAATCCAGCTAATACTAATATATGTCCATGAGGGCTATAGTAGGCTGCATTACGAGGACCAGTTCCAA
AGTCAAATACAGGATCACATTTCAAGTTGAAAATTGTCGCTTTGGCAGGCATAAAACCATATACAGCACA
AAACTCAGTAGAACTAGAATTCCAAACTACATCATAAATGGGGCCATTTTTTGGTAATTGCACTACAGCA
CTTTCTCCATTTGTTGCAATGTAGTGTAGAGTTTGTTCTCCATAGTAGGAAGCTCCTGTCTTGTCAACAT
CTGTGCTAGCTATTACCAACACAGCAGTAGCTTTTTTATTCCACAGCATTGTAACTTTATCTGCCTTAAA
GAAACTTTTATTAGCTAAAGCTGCATGAGGTCCAGCAAAGTTGGGGTACTGATATAATCTAACAAATGAA
GGTGCACCTTTACTTCCTGGAACATAGACAGCCACCTTGTATGGTTGGGGTCCAGGTGATAATACAAAGT
CATTAATTTTTTGCAAATGCAATTTATTTGCAATTGTGTTAAAATTGTTGTTTTCAAAGAAGTGAACTTC
ATTGTTAACATTGCGGGCACAAAGAGTTTCATCTTCTGACCAGGATGGACACCAATTTTGCATTTTTTTC
TGGATGAAAGATTTCAAACATGTCCCAGTTTTCACATCATAAAGTTGTAGGTTGGGTATCCCAGCTGTGC
CATCTTTAGAAGTAGTGTAAGGCTGCCACGTTGCCAGGACAGTATTTTTGGGTGAGAATTCAAGGCAAAC
TGCCTTCAGGAGGTCGAAGGAGTGCAGTAGTCCCTTGTTAGTGACACTGATAATATTTACTTTTTCTCCA
TTGCCCCAGGCAAACAAGGTCCCATCCTTACTAAAGATACAGACTTTGCAATTCTTCCCAGATTCCCTTG
GAAACACTGTGCTTTCTGTAAAATGTGGTGGTCCATTCACCATGTACAGTCCTTCTGATCCTCGGACTGT
CAAGAGCGGCGTGGACGGCGCCATGCCCTGGAAATACAAGTTTTCTCTGCCGCTGCTGTGATGATGATGA
TGATGCATGGTTTTCGGACCGAGATCCGCGCCCGATGGTGGGACGGTATGAATAATCCGGAATATTTATA
GGTTTTTTTATTACAAAACTGTTACGAAAACAGTAAAATACTTATTTATTTGCGAGATGGTTATCATTTT
AATTATCTCCATGATCTATTAATATTCCGGAGTATACGTAGCCAACCACTAGAACTATAGCTAGAGTCCT
GGGCGAACAAACGATGCTCGCCTTCCAGAAAACCGAGGATGCGAACCACTTCATCCGGGGTCAGCACCAC
CGGCAAGCGCCGCGACGGCCGAGGTCTTCCGATCTCCTGAAGCCAGGGCAGATCCGTGCACAGCACCTTG
CCGTAGAAGAACAGCAAGGCCGCCAATGCCTGACGATGCGTGGAGACCGAAACCTTGCGCTCGTTCGCCA
GCCAGGACAGAAATGCCTCGACTTCGCTGCTGCCCAAGGTTGCCGGGTGACGCACACCGTGGAAACGGAT
GAAGGCACGAACCCAGTTGACATAAGCCTGTTCGGTTCGTAAACTGTAATGCAAGTAGCGTATGCGCTCA
CGCAACTGGTCCAGAACCTTGACCGAACGCAGCGGTGGTAACGGCGCAGTGGCGGTTTTCATGGCTTGTT
ATGACTGTTTTTTTGTACAGTCTATGCCTCGGGCATCCAAGCAGCAAGCGCGTTACGCCGTGGGTCGATG
TTTGATGTTATGGAGCAGCAACGATGTTACGCAGCAGGGCAGTCGCCCTAAAACAAAGTTAGGTGGCTCA
AGTATGGGCATCATTCGCACATGTAGGCTCGGCCCTGACCAAGTCAAATCCATGCGGGCTGCTCTTGATC
TTTTCGGTCGTGAGTTCGGAGACGTAGCCACCTACTCCCAACATCAGCCGGACTCCGATTACCTCGGGAA
CTTGCTCCGTAGTAAGACATTCATCGCGCTTGCTGCCTTCGACCAAGAAGCGGTTGTTGGCGCTCTCGCG
GCTTACGTTCTGCCCAAGTTTGAGCAGCCGCGTAGTGAGATCTATATCTATGATCTCGCAGTCTCCGGCG
AGCACCGGAGGCAGGGCATTGCCACCGCGCTCATCAATCTGCTCAAGCATGAGGCCAACGCGCTTGGTGC
TTATGTGATCTACGTGCAAGCAGATTACGGTGACGATCCCGCAGTGGCTCTCTATACAAAGTTGGGCATA
CGGGAAGAAGTGATGCACTTTGATATCGACCCAAGTACCGCCACCTAACAATTCGTTCAAGCCGAGATCG
GCTTCCCGGCCGCGGAGTTGTTCGGTAAATTGTCACAACGCCGCGAATATAGTCTTTACCATGCCCTTGG
CCACGCCCCTCTTTAATACGACGGGCAATTTGCACTTCAGAAAATGAAGAGTTTGCTTTAGCCATAACAA
AAGTCCAGTATGCTTTTTCACAGCATAACTGGACTGATTTCAGTTTACAACTATTCTGTCTAGTTTAAGA
CTTTATTGTCATAGTTTAGATCTATTTTGTTCAGTTTAAGACTTTATTGTCCGCCCACACCCGCTTACGC
AGGGCATCCATTTATTACTCAACCGTAACCGATTTTGCCAGGTTACGCGGCTGGTCTATGCGGTGTGAAA
TACCGCACAGATGCGTAAGGAGAAAATACCGCATCAGGCGCTCTTCCGCTTCCTCGCTCACTGACTCGCT
GCGCTCGGTCGTTCGGCTGCGGCGAGCGGTATCAGCTCACTCAAAGGCGGTAATACGGTTATCCACAGAA
TCAGGGGATAACGCAGGAAAGAACATGTGAGCAAAAGGCCAGCAAAAGGCCAGGAACCGTAAAAAGGCCG
CGTTGCTGGCGTTTTTCCATAGGCTCCGCCCCCCTGACGAGCATCACAAAAATCGACGCTCAAGTCAGAG
GTGGCGAAACCCGACAGGACTATAAAGATACCAGGCGTTTCCCCCTGGAAGCTCCCTCGTGCGCTCTCCT
GTTCCGACCCTGCCGCTTACCGGATACCTGTCCGCCTTTCTCCCTTCGGGAAGCGTGGCGCTTTCTCATA
GCTCACGCTGTAGGTATCTCAGTTCGGTGTAGGTCGTTCGCTCCAAGCTGGGCTGTGTGCACGAACCCCC
CGTTCAGCCCGACCGCTGCGCCTTATCCGGTAACTATCGTCTTGAGTCCAACCCGGTAAGACACGACTTA
TCGCCACTGGCAGCAGCCACTGGTAACAGGATTAGCAGAGCGAGGTATGTAGGCGGTGCTACAGAGTTCT
TGAAGTGGTGGCCTAACTACGGCTACACTAGAAGAACAGTATTTGGTATCTGCGCTCTGCTGAAGCCAGT
TACCTTCGGAAAAAGAGTTGGTAGCTCTTGATCCGGCAAACAAACCACCGCTGGTAGCGGTGGTTTTTTT
GTTTGCAAGCAGCAGATTACGCGCAGAAAAAAAGGATCTCAAGAAGATCCTTTGATCTTTTCTACGGGGT
CTGACGCTCAGTGGAACGAAAACTCACGTTAAGGGATTTTGGTCATGAGATTATCAAAAAGGATCTTCAC
CTAGATCCTTTTAAATTAAAAATGAAGTTTTAAATCAATCTAAAGTATATATGAGTAAACTTGGTCTGAC
AGTTACCAATGCTTAATCAGTGAGGCACCTATCTCAGCGATCTGTCTATTTCGTTCATCCATAGTTGCCT
GACTCCCCGTCGTGTAGATAACTACGATACGGGAGGGCTTACCATCTGGCCCCAGTGCTGCAATGATACC
GCGAGACCCACGCTCACCGGCTCCAGATTTATCAGCAATAAACCAGCCAGCCGGAAGGGCCGAGCGCAGA
AGTGGTCCTGCAACTTTATCCGCCTCCATCCAGTCTATTAATTGTTGCCGGGAAGCTAGAGTAAGTAGTT
CGCCAGTTAATAGTTTGCGCAACGTTGTTGCCATTGCTACAGGCATCGTGGTGTCACGCTCGTCGTTTGG
TATGGCTTCATTCAGCTCCGGTTCCCAACGATCAAGGCGAGTTACATGATCCCCCATGTTGTGCAAAAAA
GCGGTTAGCTCCTTCGGTCCTCCGATCGTTGTCAGAAGTAAGTTGGCCGCAGTGTTATCACTCATGGTTA
TGGCAGCACTGCATAATTCTCTTACTGTCATGCCATCCGTAAGATGCTTTTCTGTGACTGGTGAGTACTC
AACCAAGTCATTCTGAGAATAGTGTATGCGGCGACCGAGTTGCTCTTGCCCGGCGTCAATACGGGATAAT
ACCGCGCCACATAGCAGAACTTTAAAAGTGCTCATCATTGGAAAACGTTCTTCGGGGCGAAAACTCTCAA
GGATCTTACCGCTGTTGAGATCCAGTTCGATGTAACCCACTCGTGCACCCAACTGATCTTCAGCATCTTT
TACTTTCACCAGCGTTTCTGGGTGAGCAAAAACAGGAAGGCAAAATGCCGCAAAAAAGGGAATAAGGGCG
ACACGGAAATGTTGAATACTCATACTCTTCCTTTTTCAATATTATTGAAGCATTTATCAGGGTTATTGTC
TCATGAGCGGATACATATTTGAATGTATTTAGAAAAATAAACAAATAGGGGTTCCGCGCACATTTCCCCG
AAAAGTGCCACCTAAATTGTAAGCGTTAATATTTTGTTAAAATTCGCGTTAAATTTTTGTTAAATCAGCT
CATTTTTTAACCAATAGGCCGAAATCGGCAAAATCCCTTATAAATCAAAAGAATAGACCGAGATAGGGT
[37 nt withheld, positions 6335-6371]
AAGAACGTGGACTCCAACGTCAAAGG
[49 nt withheld, positions 6398-6446]
T
[41 nt withheld, positions 6448-6488]
Features (pLannotate 1.2.2; 16 found; start..end, strand, type, name):
    180..196     -  CDS            lacZα (fragment): LacZα fragment of β-galactosidase; lacZ fragment
    359..524     +  mobile_element Tn7L: mini-Tn7 element (left end of the Tn7 transposon) Tn7
    553..687     -  polyA_signal   SV40 poly(A) signal: SV40 polyadenylation signal
    710..793     -  CDS            large T antigen (fragment): large T antigen from SV40 (simian virus 40)
    825..2579    -  CDS            EIF2A: EIF2A_HUMAN - Experimental evidence at protein level: Swiss-Prot protein existence level 1. Functions in the early steps of protein synthesis of a small number of specific mRNAs. Acts by directing the binding of methionyl- tRNAi to 40S ribosomal subunits. In contrast to the eIF-2 complex, it binds methionyl-tRNAi to 40S subunits in a codon-dependent manner, whereas the eIF-2 complex binds methionyl-tRNAi to 40S subunits in a GTP-dependent manner. From Homo sapiens (Human).
   2614..2632    -  CDS            capTEV™ (fragment): composite tag for in vivo biotinylation, TEV protease cleavage, and 6xHis tagging
   2689..2780    -  promoter       polyhedrin promoter: polh from Autographa californica; promoter for the baculovirus polyhedrin gene
   2807..3154    +  CDS            YPR2_ECOLX (fragment): Protein predicted: Swiss-Prot protein existence level 4. From Escherichia coli.
   3132..3160    +  promoter       Pc promoter: intI1 (promoter lies within the coding sequence); class 1 integron promoter
   3330..3863    +  CDS            GmR: gentamycin acetyltransferase; aacC1; confers resistance to gentamycin
   3930..4154    +  mobile_element Tn7R: mini-Tn7 element (right end of the Tn7 transposon) Tn7
   4222..4273    +  misc_feature   bom (fragment): basis of mobility region from pBR322
   4459..5047    -  rep_origin     ori: high-copy-number ColE1/pMB1/pBR322/pUC origin of replication
   5218..6078    -  CDS            AmpR: β-lactamase; bla; confers resistance to ampicillin, carbenicillin, and related antibiotics
   6079..6183    -  promoter       AmpR promoter: bla
   6209..175     -  rep_origin     f1 ori (across the origin) (sequence partly withheld): f1 bacteriophage origin of replication; arrow indicates direction of (+) strand synthesis
