[The description below was written by a language model from this plasmid's Addgene catalogue record and pLannotate feature annotations shown in this document.]
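Description:
8DYS is a baculovirus transfer (donor) plasmid built on the pFBOH-MHL backbone, carrying human EIF2A for recombinant protein production aimed at structure determination. The catalogue purpose line says "bacterial expression", but the vector type, the polyhedrin promoter and the mini-Tn7 architecture all point to expression in insect cells via recombinant baculovirus; the record itself does not resolve this discrepancy. In E. coli the 6,488 nt plasmid is maintained at high copy through a ColE1/pUC-type origin and selected with ampicillin (AmpR under its own bla promoter). An f1 origin is also present.

The payload is a 1,755 bp EIF2A coding sequence, described as residues 1–585 and inserted by ligation-independent cloning. The depositor's general note cautions that constructs in this series may not contain the full ORF. EIF2A encodes a translation initiation factor that directs methionyl-tRNAi to 40S ribosomal subunits in a codon-dependent manner. It is fused at its N terminus to a 6xHis tag followed by a TEV protease site, allowing affinity purification and subsequent tag removal. The feature table picks up this region only as a short fragment match to a composite tag. Transcription is driven by the very late, strong Autographa californica polyhedrin promoter and terminated by an SV40 polyadenylation signal. The expression cassette, together with a gentamicin resistance gene (GmR), lies between the Tn7L and Tn7R ends. This arrangement permits Tn7 transposition of the cassette into a bacmid in a suitable E. coli host to generate recombinant baculovirus DNA. The plasmid's name and the depositor comments link it to a deposited protein structure entry.
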