Addgene plasmid #214439: 8DYS
Purpose: Bacterial expression for structure determination; may not be full ORF
Depositing lab: Cheryl Arrowsmith. Depositing organization: University of Toronto.
Backbone
  Vector backbone: pFBOH-MHL (Addgene #62304)
  Vector type: Baculovirus
Growth in bacteria
  Bacterial resistance: Ampicillin, 100 μg/mL
  Growth temperature: 37°C
  Growth strain: DH5alpha
  Copy number: High Copy
Gene/Insert
  Gene/Insert name: EIF2A:PBC022-C06:C245159 (alt names: EIF2A; EIF2A:1-585_BV)
  Species: H. sapiens (human)
  Insert size (bp): 1755
  Entrez Gene: EIF2A (a.k.a. CDA02, EIF-2A, MST089, MSTP004, MSTP089)
  Promoter: Polyhedrin
  Tag / fusion protein: 6xHis-TEV (N terminal on insert)
  Cloning method: Ligation Independent Cloning
  Sequencing primers: 5′ pFBOH-fwd (5'-CCGGATTATTCATACCGTCCCACCA-3'); 3′ pFBOH-rev (5'-CTGATTATGATCCTCTAGTACTTCT-3')
Terms and licenses: Academic/Nonprofit Terms; Industry Terms: Not Available to Industry
Depositor comments: PBD link: https://www.rcsb.org/structure/8DYS
How to cite: 8DYS was a gift from Cheryl Arrowsmith (Addgene plasmid # 214439 ; http://n2t.net/addgene:214439 ; RRID:Addgene_214439)
